>Addgene plasmid #227937 | pBL066c | addgene full sequence | sequence record 454434 | Addgene NGS Result
TGAGATCCTTTTTTTCTGCGCGTAATCTGCTGCTTGCAAACAAAAAAACCACCGCTACCAGCGGTGGTTT
GTTTGCCGGATCAAGAGCTACCACCTCTTTTTCCGAAGGTAACTGGCTTCAGCAGAGCGCAGATACCAAA
TACTGTCCTTCTAGTGTAGCCGTAGTTAGGCCACCACTTCAAGAACTCTGTAGCACCGCCTACATACCTC
GCTCTGCTAATCCTGTTACCAGTGGCTGCTGCCAGTGGCGATAAGTCGTGTCTTACCGGGTTGGACTCAA
GACGATAGTTACCGGATAAGGCGCAGCGGTCGGGCTGAACGGGGGGTTCGTGCACACAGCCCAGCTTGGA
GCGAACGACCTACACCGAACTGAGATACCTACAGCGTGAGCTATGAGAAAGCGCCACGCTTCCCGAAGGG
AGAAAGGCGGACAGGTATCCGGTAAGCGGCAGGGTCGGAACAGGAGAGCGCACGAGGGAGCTTCCAGGGG
GAAACGCCTGGTATCTTTATAGTCCTGTCGGGTTTCGCCACCTCTGACTTGAGCGTCGATTTTTGTGATG
CTCGTCAGGGGGGCGGAGCCTATGGAAAAACGCCAGCAACGCGGCCTTTTTACGGTTCCTGGCCTTTTGC
TGGCCTTTTGCTCACATGTTCTTTCCTGCGTTATCCCCTGATTCTGTGGATAACCGTATTACCGCCTTTG
AGTGAGCTGATACCGCTCGCCGCAGCCGAACGACCGAGCGCAGCGAGTCAGTGAGCGAGGAAGCGGAAGA
GCGCCTGATGCGGTATTTTCTCCTTACGCATCTGTGCGGTATTTCACACCGCATATGGTGCACTCTCAGT
ACAATCTGCTCTGATGCCGCATAGTTAAGCCAGTATACACTCCGCTATCGCTACGTGACTGGGTCATGGC
TGCGCCCCGACACCCGCCAACACCCGCTGACGCGCCCTGACGGGCTTGTCTGCTCCCGGCATCCGCTTAC
AGACAAGCTGTGACCGTCTCCGGGAGCTGCATGTGTCAGAGGTTTTCACCGTCATCACCGAAACGCGCGA
GGCAGCTGCGGTAAAGCTCATCAGCGTGGTCGTGAAGCGATTCACAGATGTCTGCCTGTTCATCCGCGTC
CAGCTCGTTGAGTTTCTCCAGAAGCGTTAATGTCTGGCTTCTGATAAAGCGGGCCATGTTAAGGGCGGTT
TTTTCCTGTTTGGTCACTGATGCCTCCGTGTAAGGGGGATTTCTGTTCATGGGGGTAATGATACCGATGA
AACGAGAGAGGATGCTCACGATACGGGTTACTGATGATGAACAAGAGGACATCCGGTCAAATAAAACGAA
AGGCTCAGTCGAAAGACTGGGCCTTTCGTTTTGCTGAGGAGACTTAGGGACCCTCCATCGAATGGCCAGA
TGATCCCTATCAGTGATAGAGATTGACACTCTATCATTGATAGAGTTATTTTACCACTCCCTATCAGTGA
TAGAGAAAAGTGAAATGAATAGTTCGACAAAAATCTAGACCTGCAGGTGCAGTAAGGAGGAAAAAAAAAT
G
[126 nt withheld, positions 1542-1667]
GGTTCTGCTGGATCTGCTGCTGGTTCGGGGGAATTCATGAGTAAAGGAGAAGAACTTTTCACTGGAGTTG
TCCCAATTCTTGTTGAATTAGATGGTGATGTTAATGGGCACAAATTTTCTGTCAGTGGAGAGGGTGAAGG
TGATGCAACATACGGAAAACTTACCCTTAAATTTATTTGCACTACTGGAAAACTACCTGTTCCATGGCCA
ACACTTGTCACTACTTTAACTTATGGTGTTCAATGCTTTTCAAGATACCCAGATCATATGAAACAGCATG
ACTTTTTCAAGAGTGCCATGCCTGAAGGTTATGTACAGGAAAGAACTATATTTTTCAAAGATGACGGGAA
CTACAAGACACGTGCTGAAGTCAAGTTTGAAGGTGATACCCTTGTTAATAGAATCGAGTTAAAAGGTATT
GATTTTAAAGAAGATGGAAACATTCTTGGACACAAATTGGAATACAACTATAACTCACACAATGTATACA
TCATGGCAGACAAACAAAAGAATGGAATCAAAGTTAACTTCAAAATTAGACACAACATTGAAGATGGAAG
CGTTCAACTAGCAGACCATTATCAACAAAATACTCCAATTGGCGATGGCCCTGTCCTTTTACCAGACAAC
CATTACCTGTCCACACAATCTGCCCTTTCGAAAGATCCCAACGAAAAGAGAGACCACATGGTCCTTCTTG
AGTTTGTAACAGCTGCTGGGATTACACATGGCATGGATGAACTATACAAATAAATTAACGGCACTCCTCA
GCAAATATAATGACCCTCTTGATAACCCAAGAGGGCATTTTTTAATGCCCATGGCGTTTATTTGCCGACT
ACCTTGGTGATCTCGCCTTTCACGTAGTGGACAAATTCTTCCAACTGATCTGCGCGCGAGGCCAAGCGAT
CTTCTTCTTGTCCAAGATAAGCCTGTCTAGCTTCAAGTATGACGGGCTGATACTGGGCCGGCAGGCGCTC
CATTGCCCAGTCGGCAGCGACATCCTTCGGCGCGATTTTGCCGGTTACTGCGCTGTACCAAATGCGGGAC
AACGTAAGCACTACATTTCGCTCATCTCCAGCCCAGTCGGGCGGCGAGTTCCATAGCGTTAAGGTTTCAT
TTAGCGCCTCAAATAGATCCTGTTCAGGAACCGGATCAAAGAGTTCCTCCGCCGCTGGACCTACCAAGGC
AACGCTATGTTCTCTTGCTTTTGTCAGCAAGATAGCCAGATCAATGTCGATCGTGGCTGGCTCGAAGATA
CCTGCAAGAATGTCATTGCGCTGCCATTCTCCAAATTGCAGTTCGCGCTTAGCTGGATAACGCCACGGAA
TGATGTCGTCGTGCACAACAATGGTGACTTCTACAGCGCGGAGAATCTCGCTCTCTCCAGGGGAAGCCGA
AGTTTCCAAAAGGTCGTTGATCAAAGCTCGCCGCGTTGTTTCATCAAGCCTTACGGTCACCGTAACCAGC
AAATCAATATCACTGTGTGGCTTCAGGCCGCCATCCACTGCGGAGCCGTACAAATGTACGGCCAGCAACG
TCGGTTCGAGATGGCGCTCGATGACGCCAACTACCTCTGATAGTTGAGTCGATACTTCGGCGATCACCGC
TTCCCTCATACTCTTCCTTTTTCAATATTATTGAAGCATTTATCAGGGTTATTGTCTCATGAGCGGATAC
ATATTTGAATGTATTTAGAAAAATAGGCCAAATAGGCCGT
Features (pLannotate 1.2.2; 12 found; start..end, strand, type, name):
    774..914     -  misc_feature   bom: basis of mobility region from pBR322
   1016..1207    -  CDS            rop: Rop protein, which maintains plasmids at low copy number; rop
   1248..1304    +  CDS            mbeC (fragment): MBEC_ECOLX - Experimental evidence at protein level: Swiss-Prot protein existence level 1. Required for efficient mobilization of ColE1 plasmid and is thus essential to promote the specific transfer of the plasmid during conjugation. Probably functions by inducing DNA bending, helping the MbeA relaxase to melt the DNA around the nic site and cleave the phosphodiester bond. Binds specifically double-stranded DNA (dsDNA) containing the ColE1 oriT but does not recognize the inverted repeat (IR). From Escherichia coli.
   1318..1362    +  terminator     rrnB T1 terminator: transcription terminator T1 from the E. coli rrnB gene
   1403..1423    +  promoter       PLtetO-1 promoter (fragment): modified phage lambda PL promoter with tet operator sites (Lutz and Bujard, 1997)
   1423..1457    +  promoter       tetA promoter: contains a tet operator sequence that enables repression by TetR
   1458..1485    +  protein_bind   tetracycline response element (fragment): contains seven copies of the tetracycline operator tetO tetracycline repressor TetR
   1542..1661    +  CDS            APP (sequence withheld): A4_FELCA - Experimental evidence at protein level: Swiss-Prot protein existence level 1. Functions as a cell surface receptor and performs physiological functions on the surface of neurons relevant to neurite growth, neuronal adhesion and axonogenesis. Interaction between APP molecules on neighboring cells promotes synaptogenesis. Involved in cell mobility and transcription regulation through protein-protein interactions (By similarity). Can promote transcription activation through binding to APBB1-KAT5 and inhibit Notch signaling through interaction with Numb (By similarity). Couples to apopt
   1704..2417    +  CDS            GFP: green fluorescent protein
   2498..3286    -  CDS            aadA: S3AD_ECOLX - Experimental evidence at protein level: Swiss-Prot protein existence level 1. Mediates bacterial resistance to the antibiotics streptomycin and spectinomycin. From Escherichia coli.
   3287..3358    -  promoter       AmpR promoter: bla
   3387..588     +  rep_origin     ori (across the origin): high-copy-number ColE1/pMB1/pBR322/pUC origin of replication
