[The description below was written by a language model from this plasmid's Addgene catalogue record and pLannotate feature annotations shown in this document.]
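Description:
pBL066c is a small (about 3.4 kb) bacterial expression plasmid that produces the amyloid-β 42 peptide fused at its C terminus to GFP. No named backbone is recorded. The feature table shows a ColE1/pMB1-family origin of replication together with the pBR322-derived bom (basis of mobility) region, a rop gene and a short mbeC fragment. The catalogue lists the plasmid as high copy, although Rop normally acts to hold copy number down, so the record is not entirely consistent on this point. Selection is by spectinomycin, conferred by the aadA aminoglycoside adenylyltransferase gene, which is transcribed from the bla (AmpR) promoter on the strand opposite the payload.

The expression cassette lies downstream of an rrnB T1 terminator, which insulates it from upstream read-through. It is driven by a tet operator-containing promoter, annotated as overlapping PLtetO-1, tetA promoter and tetO fragments. Such promoters are repressed by TetR and induced by tetracycline analogues, but no tetR gene is annotated on this plasmid, so any repressor would have to come from the host strain or another plasmid. The short coding region matched to amyloid precursor protein corresponds to the Aβ42 segment (listed as synthetic). It is followed, after a gap that may be a linker, by a GFP carrying the F64L and S65T mutations, the substitutions that define enhanced GFP.

In fusions of this type, aggregation of Aβ42 generally impairs GFP folding, so fluorescence serves as a readout of peptide solubility. The associated publication concerns the discovery of cyclic peptide inhibitors of protein aggregation, which is consistent with use as such an aggregation reporter, though the record states only that it expresses Aβ42-GFP.
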