Addgene plasmid #227937: pBL066c
Purpose: Express Aβ42-GFP
Depositing lab: Tina Wang. Depositing organization: University of Wisconsin, Madison. Publication: Rapid discovery of cyclic peptide protein aggregation inhibitors by continuous selection. Yang L, Zhang J, Andon JS, Li L, Wang T. Nat Chem Biol. 2025 Jan 13. doi: 10.1038/s41589-024-01823-x. PubMed 39806068.
Backbone
  Vector backbone: n/a
  Vector type: Bacterial Expression
Growth in bacteria
  Bacterial resistance: Spectinomycin, 50 μg/mL
  Growth temperature: 37°C
  Growth strain: DH5alpha
  Copy number: High Copy
Gene/Insert
  Gene/Insert name: Aβ42
  Species: Synthetic
  Mutation: F64L and S65T in GFP
  Tag / fusion protein: GFP (F64L, S65T) (C terminal on insert)
  Cloning method: Other
Terms and licenses: Academic/Nonprofit Terms; Industry Terms: Not Available to Industry
How to cite: pBL066c was a gift from Tina Wang (Addgene plasmid # 227937 ; http://n2t.net/addgene:227937 ; RRID:Addgene_227937)
